Addgene plasmid #154494: pEPYC0CM0288
Purpose: Phytobricks Level 0 part
Depositing lab: Nicola Patron. Depositing organization: Earlham Institute. Publication: Rational design of minimal synthetic promoters for plants. Cai YM, Kallam K, Tidd H, Gendarini G, Salzman A, Patron NJ. Nucleic Acids Res. 2020 Aug 28. pii: 5897334. doi: 10.1093/nar/gkaa682. PubMed 32856047.
Backbone
  Vector backbone: pUAP1
  Vector type: Synthetic Biology
Growth in bacteria
  Bacterial resistance: Chloramphenicol, 25 μg/mL
  Growth temperature: 37°C
  Growth strain: NEB Stable
  Copy number: High Copy
Gene/Insert
  Gene/Insert name: MMV(ΔG2like)
  Species: Synthetic
  Cloning method: Restriction Enzyme; 5′ cloning site BpiI (destroyed during cloning); 3′ cloning site BpiI (destroyed during cloning)
Terms and licenses: Academic/Nonprofit Terms; Industry Terms: Not Available to Industry
Depositor comments: Please visit https://www.biorxiv.org/content/10.1101/2020.05.14.095406v1 for bioRxiv preprint.
How to cite: pEPYC0CM0288 was a gift from Nicola Patron (Addgene plasmid # 154494 ; http://n2t.net/addgene:154494 ; RRID:Addgene_154494)
