[The description below was written by a language model from this plasmid's Addgene catalogue record and pLannotate feature annotations shown in this document.]
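Description:
pEPYC0CM0288 is a small (about 2.5 kb) Phytobricks Level 0 part plasmid built in the pUAP1 universal acceptor backbone and classed as a synthetic biology vector. It is maintained in E. coli at high copy through a ColE1/pUC-type origin of replication and is selected with chloramphenicol. Resistance comes from a cat (chloramphenicol acetyltransferase) gene driven by its native cat promoter and followed by the phage lambda t0 terminator. Two further annotated bacterial terminators, a putative bacterial terminator and a his operon terminator, lie on either side of the unannotated region between them. This is presumably where the cloned part sits, and the terminators would insulate it from read-through transcription from the backbone.

The payload is a synthetic part named MMV(ΔG2like), inserted through BpiI sites that were destroyed during cloning, as is usual when a Type IIS enzyme is used to domesticate a part into an acceptor vector. The automated feature table annotates only backbone elements and does not mark the insert, and the record does not define the part further. From the name and the associated work on rational design of minimal synthetic plant promoters, it appears to be a variant of an MMV-derived promoter element (probably Mirabilis mosaic virus) lacking a G2-like transcription factor binding site, but this is an inference rather than a stated fact. As a Level 0 standard part, the plasmid carries no complete expression cassette. It serves as a reusable building block to be released and combined with other standard parts in Golden Gate/MoClo-style assemblies of plant transcription units, for example to test how individual cis-regulatory elements contribute to promoter activity.
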