Features (pLannotate 1.2.2; 6 found; start..end, strand, type, name):
    372..469     -  promoter       cat promoter: promoter of the E. coli cat gene encoding chloramphenicol acetyltransferase
    555..598     -  terminator     bacterial terminator: putative bacterial transcription terminator
   1080..1137    +  terminator     his operon terminator: This putative transcriptin terminator from the E. coli his operon has a 2-bp deletion introduced during synthesis. Its efficiency has not been determined.
   1332..1920    -  rep_origin     ori: high-copy-number ColE1/pMB1/pBR322/pUC origin of replication
   2103..2197    -  terminator     lambda t0 terminator: transcription terminator from phage lambda
   2221..371     -  CDS            cat (across the origin): CAT_ECOLX - Experimental evidence at protein level: Swiss-Prot protein existence level 1. This enzyme is an effector of chloramphenicol resistance in bacteria. From Escherichia coli. This protein is used as a marker in many commonly used cloning vectors, such as pACYC184.
>Addgene plasmid #154494 | pEPYC0CM0288 | depositor full sequence | sequence record 299303 | pEPYC0CM0288 sequence 2506 bps
ACATCTTGCGAATATATGTGTAGAAACTGCCGGAAATCGTCGTGGTATTCACTCCAGAGCGATGAAAACG
TTTCAGTTTGCTCATGGAAAACGGTGTAACAAGGGTGAACACTATCCCATATCACCAGCTCACCGTCTTT
CATTGCCATACGAAATTCCGGATGAGCATTCATCAGGCGGGCAAGAATGTGAATAAAGGCCGGATAAAAC
TTGTGCTTATTTTTCTTTACGGTCTTTAAAAAGGCCGTAATATCCAGCTGAACGGTCTGGTTATAGGTAC
ATTGAGCAACTGACTGAAATGCCTCAAAATGTTCTTTACGATGCCATTGGGATATATCAACGGTGGTATA
TCCAGTGATTTTTTTCTCCATTTTAGCTTCCTTAGCTCCTGAAAATCTCGATAACTCAAAAAATACGCCC
GGTAGTGATCTTATTTCATTATGGTGAAAGTTGGAACCTCTTACGTGCCCGATCAACTCGAGTGCCACCT
GACGTCTAAGAAACCATTATTATCATGACATTAACCTATAAAAATAGGCGTATCACGAGGCAGAATTTCA
GATAAAAAAAATCCTTAGCTTTCGCTAAGGATGATTTCTGGAATTCGGTCTCAGGAGTGGAAGATTCAGA
AAATCTCCATCAACAAATAATCCAAGTAAGGATTAATGGATTGATCAACATCCTTACCGCTATGGGTAAG
ATTGATGAAAAGTCAAAAACAAAAATCAATTATGCACACCAGCATGTGTTGATCACCAGCTATTGTGGGA
CACCAATTTCGTCCACAGACATCAACATCTTATCGTCCTTTGAAGATAAGATAATAATGTTGAAGATAAG
AGTGGGAGCCACCACTAAAACATTGCTTTGTCAAAAGCTAAAAAAGATGATGCCCGACAGCCACTTGTGT
GAAGCATGTGAAGCCGGTCCCTCCACTAAGAAAATTAGAGTGGTCCCTCCACTCACAGCTCAATCAGTGA
GCAACAGGACGAAGGAAATGACGTAAGCCATGACGTCTAATCCCACAAGAATTTCCTTATATAAGGAACA
CAAATCAGAAGGTACTCGAGACCCTGCAGTCCGGCAAAAAAGGGCAAGGTGTCACCACCCTGCCCTTTTT
CTTTAAAACCGAAAAGATTACTTCGCGTTATGCAGGCTTCCTCGCTCACTGACTCGCTGCGCTCGGTCGT
TCGGCTGCGGCGAGCGGTATCAGCTCACTCAAAGGCGGTAATACGGTTATCCACAGAATCAGGGGATAAC
GCAGGAAAGAACATGTGAGCAAAAGGCCAGCAAAAGGCCAGGAACCGTAAAAAGGCCGCGTTGCTGGCGT
TTTTCCACAGGCTCCGCCCCCCTGACGAGCATCACAAAAATCGACGCTCAAGTCAGAGGTGGCGAAACCC
GACAGGACTATAAAGATACCAGGCGTTTCCCCCTGGAAGCTCCCTCGTGCGCTCTCCTGTTCCGACCCTG
CCGCTTACCGGATACCTGTCCGCCTTTCTCCCTTCGGGAAGCGTGGCGCTTTCTCATAGCTCACGCTGTA
GGTATCTCAGTTCGGTGTAGGTCGTTCGCTCCAAGCTGGGCTGTGTGCACGAACCCCCCGTTCAGCCCGA
CCGCTGCGCCTTATCCGGTAACTATCGTCTTGAGTCCAACCCGGTAAGACACGACTTATCGCCACTGGCA
GCAGCCACTGGTAACAGGATTAGCAGAGCGAGGTATGTAGGCGGTGCTACAGAGTTCTTGAAGTGGTGGC
CTAACTACGGCTACACTAGAAGAACAGTATTTGGTATCTGCGCTCTGCTGAAGCCAGTTACCTTCGGAAA
AAGAGTTGGTAGCTCTTGATCCGGCAAACAAACCACCGCTGGTAGCGGTGGTTTTTTTGTTTGCAAGCAG
CAGATTACGCGCAGAAAAAAAGGATCTCAAGAAGATCCTTTGATCTTTTCTACGGGGTCTGACGCTCAGT
GGAACGAAAACTCACGTTAAGGGATTTTGGTCATGAGATTATCAAAAAGGATCTTCACCTAGATCCTTTT
AAATTAAAAATGAAGTTTTAAATCAATCTAAAGTATATATGAGTAAACTTGGTCTGACAGCTCGAGGCTT
GGATTCTCACCAATAAAAAACGCCCGGCGGCAACCGAGCGTTCTGAACAAATCCAGATGGAGTTCTGAGG
TCATTACTGGATCTATCAACAGGAGTCCAAGCGAGCTCGATATCAAATTACGCCCCGCCCTGCCACTCAT
CGCAGTACTGTTGTAATTCATTAAGCATTCTGCCGACATGGAAGCCATCACAAACGGCATGATGAACCTG
AATCGCCAGCGGCATCAGCACCTTGTCGCCTTGCGTATAATATTTGCCCATGGTGAAAACGGGGGCGAAG
AAGTTGTCCATATTGGCCACGTTTAAATCAAAACTGGTGAAACTCACCCAGGGATTGGCTGAGACGAAAA
ACATATTCTCAATAAACCCTTTAGGGAAATAGGCCAGGTTTTCACCGTAACACGCC
